LOCUS       Exported 7151 bp ds-DNA circular SYN 12-MAY-2021
DEFINITION  synthetic circular DNA
ACCESSION   .
VERSION     .
KEYWORDS    GSK3 alpha pMT2
SOURCE      synthetic DNA construct
  ORGANISM  synthetic DNA construct
REFERENCE   1 (bases 1 to 7151)
  TITLE     GSK3 plasmids
REFERENCE   2 (bases 1 to 7151)
  AUTHORS   .
  TITLE     Direct Submission
  JOURNAL   Exported May 12, 2021 from SnapGene Server 1.1.58
            http://www.snapgene.com
FEATURES             Location/Qualifiers
     source          1..7151
                     /organism="synthetic DNA construct"
                     /mol_type="other DNA"
     promoter        complement(7..336)
                     /label=SV40 promoter
                     /note="SV40 enhancer and early promoter"
     rep_origin      21..156
                     /label=SV40 ori
                     /note="SV40 origin of replication"
     primer_bind     complement(75..94)
                     /label=SV40pro-F
                     /note="SV40 promoter/origin, forward primer"
     primer_bind     321..341
                     /label=pBABE 3'
                     /note="SV40 enhancer, reverse primer for pBABE vectors"
     intron          805..1034
                     /label=chimeric intron
                     /note="chimera between introns from adenovirus and
                     immunoglobulin heavy chain genes"
     primer_bind     1017..1036
                     /label=pMT2-F
                     /note="Synthetic intron, forward primer"
     CDS             3351..3914
                     /codon_start=1
                     /gene="Mus musculus Dhfr"
                     /product="mouse dihydrofolate reductase"
                     /label=DHFR
                     /translation="MVRPLNCIVAVSQNMGIGKNGDLPWPPLRNEFKYFQRMTTTSSVE
                     GKQNLVIMGRKTWFSIPEKNRPLKDRINIVLSRELKEPPRGAHFLAKSLDDALRLIEQP
                     ELASKVDMVWIVGGSSVYQEAMNQPGHLRLFVTRIMQEFESDTFFPEIDLGKYKLLPEY
                     PGVLSEVQEEKGIKYKFEVYEKKD"
     polyA_signal    4102..4236
                     /label=SV40 poly(A) signal
                     /note="SV40 polyadenylation signal"
     primer_bind     complement(4139..4158)
                     /label=SV40pA-R
                     /note="SV40 polyA, reverse primer"
     primer_bind     4193..4212
                     /label=EBV-rev
                     /note="SV40 polyA terminator, reverse primer"
     primer_bind     complement(4763..4780)
                     /label=L4440
                     /note="L4440 vector, forward primer"
     rep_origin      complement(4934..5522)
                     /direction=LEFT
                     /label=ori
                     /note="high-copy-number ColE1/pMB1/pBR322/pUC origin of
                     replication"
     primer_bind     complement(5014..5033)
                     /label=pBR322ori-F
                     /note="pBR322 origin, forward primer"
     CDS             complement(5693..6553)
                     /codon_start=1
                     /gene="bla"
                     /product="beta-lactamase"
                     /label=AmpR
                     /note="confers resistance to ampicillin, carbenicillin, and
                     related antibiotics"
                     /translation="MSIQHFRVALIPFFAAFCLPVFAHPETLVKVKDAEDQLGARVGYI
                     ELDLNSGKILESFRPEERFPMMSTFKVLLCGAVLSRIDAGQEQLGRRIHYSQNDLVEYS
                     PVTEKHLTDGMTVRELCSAAITMSDNTAANLLLTTIGGPKELTAFLHNMGDHVTRLDRW
                     EPELNEAIPNDERDTTMPVAMATTLRKLLTGELLTLASRQQLIDWMEADKVAGPLLRSA
                     LPAGWFIADKSGAGERGSRGIIAALGPDGKPSRIVVIYTTGSQATMDERNRQIAEIGAS
                     LIKHW"
     primer_bind     6316..6335
                     /label=Amp-R
                     /note="Ampicillin resistance gene, reverse primer"
     promoter        complement(6554..6658)
                     /gene="bla"
                     /label=AmpR promoter
     primer_bind     6726..6744
                     /label=pBRforEco
                     /note="pBR322 vectors, upsteam of EcoRI site, forward
                     primer"
     primer_bind     complement(6782..6804)
                     /label=pGEX 3'
                     /note="pGEX vectors, reverse primer"
     primer_bind     6904..6923
                     /label=pRS-marker
                     /note="pRS vectors, use to sequence yeast selectable
                     marker"
     primer_bind     7117..7139
                     /label=M13/pUC Forward
                     /note="In lacZ gene"
     primer_bind     7131..7148
                     /label=M13 Forward
                     /note="In lacZ gene. Also called M13-F20 or M13 (-21)
                     Forward"
     primer_bind     7132..7148
                     /label=M13 fwd
                     /note="common sequencing primer, one of multiple similar
                     variants"
ORIGIN
        1 aagctttttg caaaagccta ggcctccaaa aaagcctcct cactacttct ggaatagctc
       61 agaggccgag gcggcctcgg cctctgcata aataaaaaaa attagtcagc catggggcgg
      121 agaatgggcg gaactgggcg gagttagggg cgggatgggc ggagttaggg gcgggactat
      181 ggttgctgac taattgagat gcatgctttg catacttctg cctgctgggg agcctgggga
      241 ctttccacac ctggttgctg actaattgag atgcatgctt tgcatacttc tgcctgctgg
      301 ggagcctggg gactttccac accctaactg acacacattc cacaggatcc ggtcgcgcga
      361 atttcgagcg gtgttccgcg gtcctcctcg tatagaaact cggaccactc tgagacgaag
      421 gctcgcgtcc aggccagcac gaaggaggct aagtgggagg ggtagcggtc gttgtccact
      481 agggggtcca ctcgctccag ggtgtgaaga cacatgtcgc cctcttcggc atcaaggaag
      541 gtgattggtt tataggtgta ggccacgtga ccgggtgttc ctgaaggggg gctataaaag
      601 ggggtggggg cgcgttcgtc ctcactctct tccgcatcgc tgtctgcgag ggccagctgt
      661 tgggctcgcg gttgaggaca aactcttcgc ggtctttcca gtactcttgg atcggaaacc
      721 cgtcggcctc cgaacggtac tccgccaccg agggacctga gcgagtccgc atcgaccgga
      781 tcggaaaacc tctcgactgt tggggtgagt actccctctc aaaagcgggc atgacttctg
      841 cgctaagatt gtcagtttcc aaaaacgagg aggatttgat attcacctgg cccgcggtga
      901 tgcctttgag ggtggccgcg tccatctggt cagaaaagac aatctttttg ttgtcaagct
      961 tgaggtgtgg caggcttgag atctggccat acacttgagt gacaatgaca tccactttgc
     1021 ctttctctcc acaggtgtcc actcccaggt ccaactgcag gcgagcctga attcgccaga
     1081 gcggcgcggc ctggaagagg ccagggcccg ggggaggcga cggcagcggc ggcggctggg
     1141 gcagcccggg cagcccgagc cccgcagcct gggcctgtgc tcggcgccat gagcggcggc
     1201 gggccttcgg gaggcggccc tgggggctcg ggcagggcgc ggactagctc gttcgcggag
     1261 cccggcggcg gaggcggagg aggcggcggc ggccccggag gctcggcctc cggcccaggc
     1321 ggcaccggcg gcggaaaggc atctgtcggg gccatgggtg ggggcgtcgg ggcctcgagc
     1381 tccgggggtg gacccggcgg cagcggcgga ggaggcagcg gaggccccgg cgcaggcact
     1441 agcttcccgc cgcccggggt gaagctgggc cgtgacagcg ggaaggtgac cacagtcgta
     1501 gccactctag gccaaggccc agagcgctcc caagaagtgg cttacacgga catcaaagtg
     1561 attggcaatg gctcatttgg ggtcgtgtac caggcacggc tggcagagac cagggaacta
     1621 gtcgccatca agaaggttct ccaggacaag aggttcaaga accgagagct gcagatcatg
     1681 cgtaagctgg accactgcaa tattgtgagg ctgagatact ttttctactc cagtggcgag
     1741 aagaaagacg agctttacct aaatctggtg ctggaatatg tgcccgagac agtgtaccgg
     1801 gtggcccgcc acttcaccaa ggccaagttg accatcccta tcctctatgt caaggtgtac
     1861 atgtaccagc tcttccgcag cttggcctac atccactccc agggcgtgtg tcaccgcgac
     1921 atcaagcccc agaacctgct ggtggaccct gacactgctg tcctcaagct ctgcgatttt
     1981 ggcagtgcaa agcagttggt ccgaggggag cccaatgtct cctacatctg ttctcgctac
     2041 taccgggccc cagagctcat ctttggagcc actgattaca cctcatccat cgatgtttgg
     2101 tcagctggct gtgtactggc agagctcctc ttgggccagc ccatcttccc tggggacagt
     2161 ggggtggacc agctggtgga gatcatcaag gtgctgggaa caccaacccg ggaacaaatc
     2221 cgagagatga accccaacta cacggagttc aagttccctc agattaaagc tcacccctgg
     2281 acaaaggtgt tcaaatctcg aacgccgcca gaggccatcg cgctctgctc tagcctgctg
     2341 gagtacaccc catcctcaag gctctcccca ctagaggcct gtgcgcacag cttctttgat
     2401 gaactgcgat gtctgggaac ccagctgcct aacaaccgcc cacttccccc tctcttcaac
     2461 ttcagtgctg gtgaactctc catccaaccg tctctcaacg ccattctcat ccctcctcac
     2521 ttgaggtccc ccagcggcac taccaccctc accccgtcct cacaagcttt aactgagact
     2581 ccgaccagct cagactggca gtcgaccgat gccacaccta ccctcactaa ctcctcctga
     2641 gggccccacc aagcaccctt ccacttccat ctgggagccc caagagggcg tgggaagggg
     2701 ggccatagcc catcaagctc ctgccctggc tgggccccta gactagaggg cagaggtaaa
     2761 tgagtccctg tccccacctc cagtccctcc ctcaccagcc tcacccctgt ggtgggcttt
     2821 ttaagaggat tttaactggt tgtggggagg gaagagaagg acagggtgtt ggggggatga
     2881 ggacctccta cccccttggc cccctcccct cccccagacc tccacctcct ccagaccccc
     2941 tcccctcctg tgtcccttgt aaatagaacc agcccagccc gtctcctctt cccttccctg
     3001 gcccccgggt gtaaatagat tgttataatt tttttcttaa agaaaacgtc gattcgcacc
     3061 gtccaacctg ccccgcccct cctacagctg taactcccct cctgtcctct gcccccaagg
     3121 tctactccct cctcacccca ccctggaggg ccaggggagt ggagagagct cctgatgtct
     3181 tagtttccac agtaaggttt gcctgtgtac agacctccgt tcaataaatt attggcatga
     3241 aaagaattcg gggggggggg ggggggggac agctcagggc tgcgatttcg cgccaaactt
     3301 gacggcaatc ctagcgtgaa ggctggtagg attttatccc cgctgccatc atggttcgac
     3361 cattgaactg catcgtcgcc gtgtcccaaa atatggggat tggcaagaac ggagacctac
     3421 cctggcctcc gctcaggaac gagttcaagt acttccaaag aatgaccaca acctcttcag
     3481 tggaaggtaa acagaatctg gtgattatgg gtaggaaaac ctggttctcc attcctgaga
     3541 agaatcgacc tttaaaggac agaattaata tagttctcag tagagaactc aaagaaccac
     3601 cacgaggagc tcattttctt gccaaaagtt tggatgatgc cttaagactt attgaacaac
     3661 cggaattggc aagtaaagta gacatggttt ggatagtcgg aggcagttct gtttaccagg
     3721 aagccatgaa tcaaccaggc cacctcagac tctttgtgac aaggatcatg caggaatttg
     3781 aaagtgacac gtttttccca gaaattgatt tggggaaata taaacttctc ccagaatacc
     3841 caggcgtcct ctctgaggtc caggaggaaa aaggcatcaa gtataagttt gaagtctacg
     3901 agaagaaaga ctaacaggaa gatgctttca agttctctgc tcccctccta aagctatgca
     3961 ttttttataa gaccatggga cttttgctgg ctttagatca taatcagcca taccacattt
     4021 gtagaggttt tacttgcttt aaaaaacctc ccacacctcc ccctgaacct gaaacataaa
     4081 atgaatgcaa ttgttgttgt taacttgttt attgcagctt ataatggtta caaataaagc
     4141 aatagcatca caaatttcac aaataaagca tttttttcac tgcattctag ttgtggtttg
     4201 tccaaactca tcaatgtatc ttatcatgtc tggatccccg gccaacggtc tggtgacccg
     4261 gctgcgagag ctcggtgtac ctgagacgcg agtaagccct tgagtcaaag acgtagtcgt
     4321 tgcaagtccg caccaggtac tgatatccca ccaaaaagtg cggcggcggc tggcggtaga
     4381 ggggccagcg tagggtggcc ggggctccgg gggcgaggtc ttccaacata aggcgatgat
     4441 catcgatgct agaccgtgca aaaggagagc ctgtaagcgg gcactcttcc gtggtctggt
     4501 ggataaattc gcaagggtat catggcggac gaccggggtt cgaaccccgg atccggccgt
     4561 ccgccgtgat ccatccggtt accgcccgcg tgtcgaaccc aggtgtgcga cgtcagacaa
     4621 cgggggagcg ctccttttgg cttccttcca ggcgcggcgg ctgctgcgct agcttttttg
     4681 gcgagctcga attaattctg cattaatgaa tcggccaacg cgcggggaga ggcggtttgc
     4741 gtattgggcg ctcttccgct tcctcgctca ctgactcgct gcgctcggtc gttcggctgc
     4801 ggcgagcggt atcagctcac tcaaaggcgg taatacggtt atccacagaa tcaggggata
     4861 acgcaggaaa gaacatgtga gcaaaaggcc agcaaaaggc caggaaccgt aaaaaggccg
     4921 cgttgctggc gtttttccat aggctccgcc cccctgacga gcatcacaaa aatcgacgct
     4981 caagtcagag gtggcgaaac ccgacaggac tataaagata ccaggcgttt ccccctggaa
     5041 gctccctcgt gcgctctcct gttccgaccc tgccgcttac cggatacctg tccgcctttc
     5101 tcccttcggg aagcgtggcg ctttctcaat gctcacgctg taggtatctc agttcggtgt
     5161 aggtcgttcg ctccaagctg ggctgtgtgc acgaaccccc cgttcagccc gaccgctgcg
     5221 ccttatccgg taactatcgt cttgagtcca acccggtaag acacgactta tcgccactgg
     5281 cagcagccac tggtaacagg attagcagag cgaggtatgt aggcggtgct acagagttct
     5341 tgaagtggtg gcctaactac ggctacacta gaaggacagt atttggtatc tgcgctctgc
     5401 tgaagccagt taccttcgga aaaagagttg gtagctcttg atccggcaaa caaaccaccg
     5461 ctggtagcgg tggttttttt gtttgcaagc agcagattac gcgcagaaaa aaaggatctc
     5521 aagaagatcc tttgatcttt tctacggggt ctgacgctca gtggaacgaa aactcacgtt
     5581 aagggatttt ggtcatgaga ttatcaaaaa ggatcttcac ctagatcctt ttaaattaaa
     5641 aatgaagttt taaatcaatc taaagtatat atgagtaaac ttggtctgac agttaccaat
     5701 gcttaatcag tgaggcacct atctcagcga tctgtctatt tcgttcatcc atagttgcct
     5761 gactccccgt cgtgtagata actacgatac gggagggctt accatctggc cccagtgctg
     5821 caatgatacc gcgagaccca cgctcaccgg ctccagattt atcagcaata aaccagccag
     5881 ccggaagggc cgagcgcaga agtggtcctg caactttatc cgcctccatc cagtctatta
     5941 attgttgccg ggaagctaga gtaagtagtt cgccagttaa tagtttgcgc aacgttgttg
     6001 ccattgctac aggcatcgtg gtgtcacgct cgtcgtttgg tatggcttca ttcagctccg
     6061 gttcccaacg atcaaggcga gttacatgat cccccatgtt gtgcaaaaaa gcggttagct
     6121 ccttcggtcc tccgatcgtt gtcagaagta agttggccgc agtgttatca ctcatggtta
     6181 tggcagcact gcataattct cttactgtca tgccatccgt aagatgcttt tctgtgactg
     6241 gtgagtactc aaccaagtca ttctgagaat agtgtatgcg gcgaccgagt tgctcttgcc
     6301 cggcgtcaat acgggataat accgcgccac atagcagaac tttaaaagtg ctcatcattg
     6361 gaaaacgttc ttcggggcga aaactctcaa ggatcttacc gctgttgaga tccagttcga
     6421 tgtaacccac tcgtgcaccc aactgatctt cagcatcttt tactttcacc agcgtttctg
     6481 ggtgagcaaa aacaggaagg caaaatgccg caaaaaaggg aataagggcg acacggaaat
     6541 gttgaatact catactcttc ctttttcaat attattgaag catttatcag ggttattgtc
     6601 tcatgagcgg atacatattt gaatgtattt agaaaaataa acaaataggg gttccgcgca
     6661 catttccccg aaaagtgcca cctgacgtct aagaaaccat tattatcatg acattaacct
     6721 ataaaaatag gcgtatcacg aggccctttc gtctcgcgcg tttcggtgat gacggtgaaa
     6781 acctctgaca catgcagctc ccggagacgg tcacagcttg tctgtaagcg gatgccggga
     6841 gcagacaagc ccgtcagggc gcgtcagcgg gtgttggcgg gtgtcggggc tggcttaact
     6901 atgcggcatc agagcagatt gtactgagag tgcaccatat gcggtgtgaa ataccgcaca
     6961 gatgcgtaag gagaaaatac cgcatcaggc gccattcgcc attcaggctg cgcaactgtt
     7021 gggaagggcg atcggtgcgg gcctcttcgc tattacgcca gctggcgaaa gggggatgtg
     7081 ctgcaaggcg attaagttgg gtaacgccag ggttttccca gtcacgacgt tgtaaaacga
     7141 cggccagtgc c
//
