[The description below was written by a language model from this plasmid's Addgene catalogue record and the feature table of its GenBank file.]
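Description:
GSK3 alpha pMT2 is a mammalian expression plasmid carrying a cDNA for human glycogen synthase kinase-3 alpha (GSK3A) in the pMT2 backbone. The catalogue lists a backbone of about 5 kb and an insert of about 2.2 kb cloned by restriction enzymes, which fits the 7,151 bp circular sequence on file. In bacteria the plasmid is maintained at high copy through a ColE1/pUC-type origin and selected with ampicillin via the beta-lactamase gene and its own promoter.

The GSK3 alpha insert itself is not annotated in the feature table, but the depositor places the open reading frame at positions 1189–2640. This lies just downstream of a chimeric adenovirus/immunoglobulin heavy chain intron, which also contains the pMT2-F sequencing primer site, and upstream of a mouse dihydrofolate reductase (DHFR) coding sequence followed by an SV40 polyadenylation signal. This layout suggests that the kinase cDNA and DHFR share one transcription unit ending at the SV40 poly(A) signal, with the intron helping the processing and expression of the transcript. The promoter that drives this unit is not annotated. The only mammalian promoter feature listed is the SV40 enhancer/early promoter, which is on the complementary strand and overlaps the SV40 origin of replication, so the record does not clearly state what transcribes the insert. The SV40 origin allows episomal amplification in cells that supply large T antigen, such as COS cells, and DHFR is a marker commonly used for selection or amplification in mammalian cells.

No epitope tag or reporter is recorded. The construct suits transient overexpression of untagged GSK3 alpha in mammalian cells for studies of the kinase's expression and activity.
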