Addgene plasmid #15896: GSK3 alpha pMT2
Depositing lab: Jim Woodgett. Depositing organization: Sinai Health System. Publication: Molecular cloning and expression of glycogen synthase kinase-3/factor A. Woodgett JR. EMBO J. 1990 Aug . 9(8):2431-8. PubMed 2164470.
Backbone
  Vector backbone: pMT2
  Backbone size w/o insert (bp): 5000
  Vector type: Mammalian Expression
Growth in bacteria
  Bacterial resistance: Ampicillin, 100 μg/mL
  Growth temperature: 37°C
  Growth strain: DH5alpha
  Copy number: High Copy
Gene/Insert
  Gene/Insert name: GSK3 alpha (alt name: GSK3a)
  Species: H. sapiens (human)
  Insert size (bp): 2200
  Entrez Gene: GSK3A
  Cloning method: Restriction Enzyme
  Sequencing primers: 5′ pMT2-F
Terms and licenses: Academic/Nonprofit Terms; Industry Terms
Depositor comments: ORF is at 1189-2640.
How to cite: GSK3 alpha pMT2 was a gift from Jim Woodgett (Addgene plasmid # 15896 ; http://n2t.net/addgene:15896 ; RRID:Addgene_15896)
