>Addgene plasmid #15896 | GSK3 alpha pMT2 | addgene partial sequence | sequence record 22292 | pMT2-F 5'-TTGCCTTTCTCTCCACAGGT-3'
CGAGCCTGAATTCCCCGGCCCAAGCCAGAGCGGCGCGGCCTGGAAGAGGCCAGGGCCCGGGGGAGGCGAC
GGCAGCGGCGGCGGCTGGGGCAGCCCGGGCAGCCCGAGCCCCGCAGCCTGGGCCTGTGCTCGGCGCCATG
AGCGGCGGCGGGCCTTCGGGAGGCGGCCCTGGGGGCTCGGGCAGGGCGCGGACTAGCTCGTTCGCGGAGC
CCGGCGGCGGAGGCGGAGGAGGCGGCGGCGGCCCCGGAGGCTCGGCCTCCGGCCCAGGCGGCACCGGCGG
CGGAAAGGCATCTGTCGGGGCCATGGGTGGGGGCGTCGGGGCCTCGAGCTCCGGGGGTGGACCCGGCGGC
AGCGGCGGAGGAGGCAGCGGAGGCCCCGGCGCAGGCACTAGCTTCCCGCCGCCCGGGGTGAAGCTGGGCC
GTGACAGCGGGAAGGTGACCACAGTCGTAGCCACTCTAGGCCAAGGCCCATAGCGCTCCCAAGAAGTGGC
TTACACGGACATCAAAGTGATTGGCAATGGCTCATTTGGGGTCGTGTACTAGGCACGGCTGGCAGAGACC
AGGGAACTAGTCGCCATCAAGAACGTTCTCCATGGACAAGATGTTCAAGAATCGAGAGC
